>Addgene plasmid #120397 | pcDNA3.1(-)-HF2-BE3 | addgene full sequence | sequence record 233128 | Addgene NGS Result
CGCGTTGACATTGATTATTGACTAGTTATTAATAGTAATCAATTACGGGGTCATTAGTTCATAGCCCATA
TATGGAGTTCCGCGTTACATAACTTACGGTAAATGGCCCGCCTGGCTGACCGCCCAACGACCCCCGCCCA
TTGACGTCAATAATGACGTATGTTCCCATAGTAACGCCAATAGGGACTTTCCATTGACGTCAATGGGTGG
AGTATTTACGGTAAACTGCCCACTTGGCAGTACATCAAGTGTATCATATGCCAAGTACGCCCCCTATTGA
CGTCAATGACGGTAAATGGCCCGCCTGGCATTATGCCCAGTACATGACCTTATGGGACTTTCCTACTTGG
CAGTACATCTACGTATTAGTCATCGCTATTACCATGGTGATGCGGTTTTGGCAGTACATCAATGGGCGTG
GATAGCGGTTTGACTCACGGGGATTTCCAAGTCTCCACCCCATTGACGTCAATGGGAGTTTGTTTTGGCA
CCAAAATCAACGGGACTTTCCAAAATGTCGTAACAACTCCGCCCCATTGACGCAAATGGGCGGTAGGCGT
GTACGGTGGGAGGTCTATATAAGCAGAGCTCTCTGGCTAACTAGAGAACCCACTGCTTACTGGCTTATCG
AAATTAATACGACTCACTATAGGGAGACCCAAGCTGGCTAGCGTTTAAACGGGCCCTCTAGAGCCACCAT
GAGCTCAGAGACTGGCCCAGTGGCTGTGGACCCCACATTGAGACGGCGGATCGAGCCCCATGAGTTTGAG
GTATTCTTCGATCCGAGAGAGCTCCGCAAGGAGACCTGCCTGCTTTACGAAATTAATTGGGGGGGCCGGC
ACTCCATTTGGCGACATACATCACAGAACACTAACAAGCACGTCGAAGTCAACTTCATCGAGAAGTTCAC
GACAGAAAGATATTTCTGTCCGAACACAAGGTGCAGCATTACCTGGTTTCTCAGCTGGAGCCCATGCGGC
GAATGTAGTAGGGCCATCACTGAATTCCTGTCAAGGTATCCCCACGTCACTCTGTTTATTTACATCGCAA
GGCTGTACCACCACGCTGACCCCCGCAATCGACAAGGCCTGCGGGATTTGATCTCTTCAGGTGTGACTAT
CCAAATTATGACTGAGCAGGAGTCAGGATACTGCTGGAGAAACTTTGTGAATTATAGCCCGAGTAATGAA
GCCCACTGGCCTAGGTATCCCCATCTGTGGGTACGACTGTACGTTCTTGAACTGTACTGCATCATACTGG
GCCTGCCTCCTTGTCTCAACATTCTGAGAAGGAAGCAGCCACAGCTGACATTCTTTACCATCGCTCTTCA
GTCTTGTCATTACCAGCGACTGCCCCCACACATTCTCTGGGCCACCGGGTTGAAAAGCGGCAGCGAGACT
CCCGGGACCTCAGAGTCCGCCACACCCGAAAGTGATAAAAAGTATTCTATTGGTTTAGCCATCGGCACTA
ATTCCGTTGGATGGGCTGTCATAACCGATGAATACAAAGTACCTTCAAAGAAATTTAAGGTGTTGGGGAA
CACAGACCGTCATTCGATTAAAAAGAATCTTATCGGTGCCCTCCTATTCGATAGTGGCGAAACGGCAGAG
GCGACTCGCCTGAAACGAACCGCTCGGAGAAGGTATACACGTCGCAAGAACCGAATATGTTACTTACAAG
AAATTTTTAGCAATGAGATGGCCAAAGTTGACGATTCTTTCTTTCACCGTTTGGAAGAGTCCTTCCTTGT
CGAAGAGGACAAGAAACATGAACGGCACCCCATCTTTGGAAACATAGTAGATGAGGTGGCATATCATGAA
AAGTACCCAACGATTTATCACCTCAGAAAAAAGCTAGTTGACTCAACTGATAAAGCGGACCTGAGGTTAA
TCTACTTGGCTCTTGCCCATATGATAAAGTTCCGTGGGCACTTTCTCATTGAGGGTGATCTAAATCCGGA
CAACTCGGATGTCGACAAACTGTTCATCCAGTTAGTACAAACCTATAATCAGTTGTTTGAAGAGAACCCT
ATAAATGCAAGTGGCGTGGATGCGAAGGCTATTCTTAGCGCCCGCCTCTCTAAATCCCGACGGCTAGAAA
ACCTGATCGCACAATTACCCGGAGAGAAGAAAAATGGGTTGTTCGGTAACCTTATAGCGCTCTCACTAGG
CCTGACACCAAATTTTAAGTCGAACTTCGACTTAGCTGAAGATGCCAAATTGCAGCTTAGTAAGGACACG
TACGATGACGATCTCGACAATCTACTGGCACAAATTGGAGATCAGTATGCGGACTTATTTTTGGCTGCCA
AAAACCTTAGCGATGCAATCCTCCTATCTGACATACTGAGAGTTAATACTGAGATTACCAAGGCGCCGTT
ATCCGCTTCAATGATCAAAAGGTACGATGAACATCACCAAGACTTGACACTTCTCAAGGCCCTAGTCCGT
CAGCAACTGCCTGAGAAATATAAGGAAATATTCTTTGATCAGTCGAAAAACGGGTACGCAGGTTATATTG
ACGGCGGAGCGAGTCAAGAGGAATTCTACAAGTTTATCAAACCCATATTAGAGAAGATGGATGGGACGGA
AGAGTTGCTTGTAAAACTCAATCGCGAAGATCTACTGCGAAAGCAGCGGACTTTCGACAACGGTAGCATT
CCACATCAAATCCACTTAGGCGAATTGCATGCTATACTTAGAAGGCAGGAGGATTTTTATCCGTTCCTCA
AAGACAATCGTGAAAAGATTGAGAAAATCCTAACCTTTCGCATACCTTACTATGTGGGACCCCTGGCCCG
AGGGAACTCTCGGTTCGCATGGATGACAAGAAAGTCCGAAGAAACGATTACTCCCTGGAATTTTGAGGAA
GTTGTCGATAAAGGTGCGTCAGCTCAATCGTTCATCGAGAGGATGACCGCCTTTGACAAGAATTTACCGA
ACGAAAAAGTATTGCCTAAGCACAGTTTACTTTACGAGTATTTCACAGTGTACAATGAACTCACGAAAGT
TAAGTATGTCACTGAGGGCATGCGTAAACCCGCCTTTCTAAGCGGAGAACAGAAGAAAGCAATAGTAGAT
CTGTTATTCAAGACCAACCGCAAAGTGACAGTTAAGCAATTGAAAGAGGACTACTTTAAGAAAATTGAAT
GCTTCGATTCTGTCGAGATCTCCGGGGTAGAAGATCGATTTAATGCGTCACTTGGTACGTATCATGACCT
CCTAAAGATAATTAAAGATAAGGACTTCCTGGATAACGAAGAGAATGAAGATATCTTAGAAGATATAGTG
TTGACTCTTACCCTCTTTGAAGATCGGGAAATGATTGAGGAAAGACTAAAAACATACGCTCACCTGTTCG
ACGATAAGGTTATGAAACAGTTAAAGAGGCGTCGCTATACGGGCTGGGGAGCCTTGTCGCGGAAACTTAT
CAACGGGATAAGAGACAAGCAAAGTGGTAAAACTATTCTCGATTTTCTAAAGAGCGACGGCTTCGCCAAT
AGGAACTTTATGGCCCTGATCCATGATGACTCTTTAACCTTCAAAGAGGATATACAAAAGGCACAGGTTT
CCGGACAAGGGGACTCATTGCACGAACATATTGCGAATCTTGCTGGTTCGCCAGCCATCAAAAAGGGCAT
ACTCCAGACAGTCAAAGTAGTGGATGAGCTAGTTAAGGTCATGGGACGTCACAAACCGGAAAACATTGTA
ATCGAGATGGCACGCGAAAATCAAACGACTCAGAAGGGGCAAAAAAACAGTCGAGAGCGGATGAAGAGAA
TAGAAGAGGGTATTAAAGAACTGGGCAGCCAGATCTTAAAGGAGCATCCTGTGGAAAATACCCAATTGCA
GAACGAGAAACTTTACCTCTATTACCTACAAAATGGAAGGGACATGTATGTTGATCAGGAACTGGACATA
AACCGTTTATCTGATTACGACGTCGATCACATTGTACCCCAATCCTTTTTGAAGGACGATTCAATCGACA
ATAAAGTGCTTACACGCTCGGATAAGAACCGAGGGAAAAGTGACAATGTTCCAAGCGAGGAAGTCGTAAA
GAAAATGAAGAACTATTGGCGGCAGCTCCTAAATGCGAAACTGATAACGCAAAGAAAGTTCGATAACTTA
ACTAAAGCTGAGAGGGGTGGCTTGTCTGAACTTGACAAGGCCGGATTTATTAAACGTCAGCTCGTGGAAA
CCCGCGCCATCACAAAGCATGTTGCGCAGATACTAGATTCCCGAATGAATACGAAATACGACGAGAACGA
TAAGCTGATTCGGGAAGTCAAAGTAATCACTTTAAAGTCAAAATTGGTGTCGGACTTCAGAAAGGATTTT
CAATTCTATAAAGTTAGGGAGATAAATAACTACCACCATGCGCACGACGCTTATCTTAATGCCGTCGTAG
GGACCGCACTCATTAAGAAATACCCGAAGCTAGAAAGTGAGTTTGTGTATGGTGATTACAAAGTTTATGA
CGTCCGTAAGATGATCGCGAAAAGCGAACAGGAGATAGGCAAGGCTACAGCCAAATACTTCTTTTATTCT
AACATTATGAATTTCTTTAAGACGGAAATCACTCTGGCAAACGGAGAGATACGCAAACGACCTTTAATTG
AAACCAATGGGGAGACAGGTGAAATCGTATGGGATAAGGGCCGGGACTTCGCGACGGTGAGAAAAGTTTT
GTCCATGCCCCAAGTCAACATAGTAAAGAAAACTGAGGTGCAGACCGGAGGGTTTTCAAAGGAATCGATT
CTTCCAAAAAGGAATAGTGATAAGCTCATCGCTCGTAAAAAGGACTGGGACCCGAAAAAGTACGGTGGCT
TCGAGAGCCCTACAGTTGCCTATTCTGTCCTAGTAGTGGCAAAAGTTGAGAAGGGAAAATCCAAGAAACT
GAAGTCAGTCAAAGAATTATTGGGGATAACGATTATGGAGCGCTCGTCTTTTGAAAAGAACCCCATCGAC
TTCCTTGAGGCGAAAGGTTACAAGGAAGTAAAAAAGGATCTCATAATTAAACTACCAAAGTATAGTCTGT
TTGAGTTAGAAAATGGCCGAAAACGGATGTTGGCTAGCGCCGGAGAGCTTCAAAAGGGGAACGAACTCGC
ACTACCGTCTAAATACGTGAATTTCCTGTATTTAGCGTCCCATTACGAGAAGTTGAAAGGTTCACCTGAA
GATAACGAACAGAAGCAACTTTTTGTTGAGCAGCACAAACATTATCTCGACGAAATCATAGAGCAAATTT
CGGAATTCAGTAAGAGAGTCATCCTAGCTGATGCCAATCTGGACAAAGTATTAAGCGCATACAACAAGCA
CAGGGATAAACCCATACGTGAGCAGGCGGAAAATATTATCCATTTGTTTACTCTTACCAACCTCGGCGCT
CCAGCCGCATTCAAGTATTTTGACACAACGATAGATCGCAAACGATACACTTCTACCAAGGAGGTGCTAG
ACGCGACACTGATTCACCAATCCATCACGGGATTATATGAAACTCGGATAGATTTGTCACAGCTTGGGGG
TGACTCTGGTGGTTCTACTAATCTGTCAGATATTATTGAAAAGGAGACCGGTAAGCAACTGGTTATCCAG
GAATCCATCCTCATGCTCCCAGAGGAGGTGGAAGAAGTCATTGGGAACAAGCCGGAAAGCGATATACTCG
TGCACACCGCCTACGACGAGAGCACCGACGAGAATGTCATGCTTCTGACTAGCGACGCCCCTGAATACAA
GCCTTGGGCTCTGGTCATACAGGATAGCAACGGTGAGAACAAGATTAAGATGCTCTCTGGTGGTTCTCCC
AAGAAGAAGAGGAAAGTCTAATTCCACCACACTGGACTAGTGGATCCGAGCTCGGTACCAAGCTTAAGTT
TAAACCGCTGATCAGCCTCGACTGTGCCTTCTAGTTGCCAGCCATCTGTTGTTTGCCCCTCCCCCGTGCC
TTCCTTGACCCTGGAAGGTGCCACTCCCACTGTCCTTTCCTAATAAAATGAGGAAATTGCATCGCATTGT
CTGAGTAGGTGTCATTCTATTCTGGGGGGTGGGGTGGGGCAGGACAGCAAGGGGGAGGATTGGGAAGACA
ATAGCAGGCATGCTGGGGATGCGGTGGGCTCTATGGCTTCTGAGGCGGAAAGAACCAGCTGGGGCTCTAG
GGGGTATCCCC
[124 nt withheld, positions 6172-6295]
C
[91 nt withheld, positions 6297-6387]
A
[49 nt withheld, positions 6389-6437]
CCTTTGACGTTGGAGTCCACGTTCTTT
[37 nt withheld, positions 6465-6501]
ACCCTATCTCGGTCTATTCTTTTGATTTATAAGGGATTTTGCCGATTTCGGCCTATTGGTTAAAAAATGA
GCTGATTTAACAAAAATTTAACGCGAATTAATTCTGTGGAATGTGTGTCAGTTAGGGTGTGGAAAGTCCC
CAGGCTCCCCAGCAGGCAGAAGTATGCAAAGCATGCATCTCAATTAGTCAGCAACCAGGTGTGGAAAGTC
CCCAGGCTCCCCAGCAGGCAGAAGTATGCAAAGCATGCATCTCAATTAGTCAGCAACCATAGTCCCGCCC
CTAACTCCGCCCATCCCGCCCCTAACTCCGCCCAGTTCCGCCCATTCTCCGCCCCATGGCTGACTAATTT
TTTTTATTTATGCAGAGGCCGAGGCCGCCTCTGCCTCTGAGCTATTCCAGAAGTAGTGAGGAGGCTTTTT
TGGAGGCCTAGGCTTTTGCAAAAAGCTCCCGGGAGCTTGTATATCCATTTTCGGATCTGATCAAGAGACA
GGATGAGGATCGTTTCGCATGATTGAACAAGATGGATTGCACGCAGGTTCTCCGGCCGCTTGGGTGGAGA
GGCTATTCGGCTATGACTGGGCACAACAGACAATCGGCTGCTCTGATGCCGCCGTGTTCCGGCTGTCAGC
GCAGGGGCGCCCGGTTCTTTTTGTCAAGACCGACCTGTCCGGTGCCCTGAATGAACTGCAGGACGAGGCA
GCGCGGCTATCGTGGCTGGCCACGACGGGCGTTCCTTGCGCAGCTGTGCTCGACGTTGTCACTGAAGCGG
GAAGGGACTGGCTGCTATTGGGCGAAGTGCCGGGGCAGGATCTCCTGTCATCTCACCTTGCTCCTGCCGA
GAAAGTATCCATCATGGCTGATGCAATGCGGCGGCTGCATACGCTTGATCCGGCTACCTGCCCATTCGAC
CACCAAGCGAAACATCGCATCGAGCGAGCACGTACTCGGATGGAAGCCGGTCTTGTCGATCAGGATGATC
TGGACGAAGAGCATCAGGGGCTCGCGCCAGCCGAACTGTTCGCCAGGCTCAAGGCGCGCATGCCCGACGG
CGAGGATCTCGTCGTGACCCATGGCGATGCCTGCTTGCCGAATATCATGGTGGAAAATGGCCGCTTTTCT
GGATTCATCGACTGTGGCCGGCTGGGTGTGGCGGACCGCTATCAGGACATAGCGTTGGCTACCCGTGATA
TTGCTGAAGAGCTTGGCGGCGAATGGGCTGACCGCTTCCTCGTGCTTTACGGTATCGCCGCTCCCGATTC
GCAGCGCATCGCCTTCTATCGCCTTCTTGACGAGTTCTTCTGAGCGGGACTCTGGGGTTCGAAATGACCG
ACCAAGCGACGCCCAACCTGCCATCACGAGATTTCGATTCCACCGCCGCCTTCTATGAAAGGTTGGGCTT
CGGAATCGTTTTCCGGGACGCCGGCTGGATGATCCTCCAGCGCGGGGATCTCATGCTGGAGTTCTTCGCC
CACCCCAACTTGTTTATTGCAGCTTATAATGGTTACAAATAAAGCAATAGCATCACAAATTTCACAAATA
AAGCATTTTTTTCACTGCATTCTAGTTGTGGTTTGTCCAAACTCATCAATGTATCTTATCATGTCTGTAT
ACCGTCGACCTCTAGCTAGAGCTTGGCGTAATCATGGTCATAGCTGTTTCCTGTGTGAAATTGTTATCCG
CTCACAATTCCACACAACATACGAGCCGGAAGCATAAAGTGTAAAGCCTGGGGTGCCTAATGAGTGAGCT
AACTCACATTAATTGCGTTGCGCTCACTGCCCGCTTTCCAGTCGGGAAACCTGTCGTGCCAGCTGCATTA
ATGAATCGGCCAACGCGCGGGGAGAGGCGGTTTGCGTATTGGGCGCTCTTCCGCTTCCTCGCTCACTGAC
TCGCTGCGCTCGGTCGTTCGGCTGCGGCGAGCGGTATCAGCTCACTCAAAGGCGGTAATACGGTTATCCA
CAGAATCAGGGGATAACGCAGGAAAGAACATGTGAGCAAAAGGCCAGCAAAAGGCCAGGAACCGTAAAAA
GGCCGCGTTGCTGGCGTTTTTCCATAGGCTCCGCCCCCCTGACGAGCATCACAAAAATCGACGCTCAAGT
CAGAGGTGGCGAAACCCGACAGGACTATAAAGATACCAGGCGTTTCCCCCTGGAAGCTCCCTCGTGCGCT
CTCCTGTTCCGACCCTGCCGCTTACCGGATACCTGTCCGCCTTTCTCCCTTCGGGAAGCGTGGCGCTTTC
TCATAGCTCACGCTGTAGGTATCTCAGTTCGGTGTAGGTCGTTCGCTCCAAGCTGGGCTGTGTGCACGAA
CCCCCCGTTCAGCCCGACCGCTGCGCCTTATCCGGTAACTATCGTCTTGAGTCCAACCCGGTAAGACACG
ACTTATCGCCACTGGCAGCAGCCACTGGTAACAGGATTAGCAGAGCGAGGTATGTAGGCGGTGCTACAGA
GTTCTTGAAGTGGTGGCCTAACTACGGCTACACTAGAAGAACAGTATTTGGTATCTGCGCTCTGCTGAAG
CCAGTTACCTTCGGAAAAAGAGTTGGTAGCTCTTGATCCGGCAAACAAACCACCGCTGGTAGCGGTGGTT
TTTTTGTTTGCAAGCAGCAGATTACGCGCAGAAAAAAAGGATCTCAAGAAGATCCTTTGATCTTTTCTAC
GGGGTCTGACGCTCAGTGGAACGAAAACTCACGTTAAGGGATTTTGGTCATGAGATTATCAAAAAGGATC
TTCACCTAGATCCTTTTAAATTAAAAATGAAGTTTTAAATCAATCTAAAGTATATATGAGTAAACTTGGT
CTGACAGTTACCAATGCTTAATCAGTGAGGCACCTATCTCAGCGATCTGTCTATTTCGTTCATCCATAGT
TGCCTGACTCCCCGTCGTGTAGATAACTACGATACGGGAGGGCTTACCATCTGGCCCCAGTGCTGCAATG
ATACCGCGAGACCCACGCTCACCGGCTCCAGATTTATCAGCAATAAACCAGCCAGCCGGAAGGGCCGAGC
GCAGAAGTGGTCCTGCAACTTTATCCGCCTCCATCCAGTCTATTAATTGTTGCCGGGAAGCTAGAGTAAG
TAGTTCGCCAGTTAATAGTTTGCGCAACGTTGTTGCCATTGCTACAGGCATCGTGGTGTCACGCTCGTCG
TTTGGTATGGCTTCATTCAGCTCCGGTTCCCAACGATCAAGGCGAGTTACATGATCCCCCATGTTGTGCA
AAAAAGCGGTTAGCTCCTTCGGTCCTCCGATCGTTGTCAGAAGTAAGTTGGCCGCAGTGTTATCACTCAT
GGTTATGGCAGCACTGCATAATTCTCTTACTGTCATGCCATCCGTAAGATGCTTTTCTGTGACTGGTGAG
TACTCAACCAAGTCATTCTGAGAATAGTGTATGCGGCGACCGAGTTGCTCTTGCCCGGCGTCAATACGGG
ATAATACCGCGCCACATAGCAGAACTTTAAAAGTGCTCATCATTGGAAAACGTTCTTCGGGGCGAAAACT
CTCAAGGATCTTACCGCTGTTGAGATCCAGTTCGATGTAACCCACTCGTGCACCCAACTGATCTTCAGCA
TCTTTTACTTTCACCAGCGTTTCTGGGTGAGCAAAAACAGGAAGGCAAAATGCCGCAAAAAAGGGAATAA
GGGCGACACGGAAATGTTGAATACTCATACTCTTCCTTTTTCAATATTATTGAAGCATTTATCAGGGTTA
TTGTCTCATGAGCGGATACATATTTGAATGTATTTAGAAAAATAAACAAATAGGGGTTCCGCGCACATTT
CCCCGAAAAGTGCCACCTGACGTCGACGGATCGGGAGATCTCCCGATCCCCTATGGTGCACTCTCAGTAC
AATCTGCTCTGATGCCGCATAGTTAAGCCAGTATCTGCTCCCTGCTTGTGTGTTGGAGGTCGCTGAGTAG
TGCGCGAGCAAAATTTAAGCTACAACAAGGCAAGGCTTGACCGACAATTGCATGAAGAATCTGCTTAGGG
TTAGGCGTTTTGCGCTGCTTCGCGATGTACGGGCCAGATATA
Features (pLannotate 1.2.2; 23 found; start..end, strand, type, name):
      7..386     +  enhancer       CMV enhancer: human cytomegalovirus immediate early enhancer
    387..590     +  promoter       CMV promoter: human cytomegalovirus (CMV) immediate early promoter
    586..619     +  LTR            5' LTR (truncated) (fragment): truncated 5' long terminal repeat (LTR) from HIV-1
    635..653     +  promoter       T7 promoter: promoter for bacteriophage T7 RNA polymerase
    699..1385    +  CDS            Apobec1: ABEC1_RAT - Experimental evidence at protein level: Swiss-Prot protein existence level 1. Catalytic component of the apolipoprotein B mRNA editing enzyme complex which is responsible for the postranscriptional editing of a CAA codon for Gln to a UAA codon for stop in the APOB mRNA. May also play a role in the epigenetic regulation of gene expression by participating in DNA demethylation. From Rattus norvegicus (Rat).
   1386..1433    +  CDS            ABE(7.10) (fragment): adenine base editor comprising wild-type E. coli TadA fused to the evolved TadA*(7.10) mutant (Gaudelli et al., 2017)
   1434..5534    +  CDS            SpCas9-HF2: Cas9 endonuclease from the Streptococcus pyogenes Type II CRISPR/Cas system, mutated to improve targeting specificity (Kleinstiver et al., 2016) carries the mutations N497A, R661A, Q695A, Q926A, and D1135E
   5547..5795    +  CDS            UGI: UNGI_BPPB2 - Experimental evidence at protein level: Swiss-Prot protein existence level 1. This protein binds specifically and reversibly to the host uracil-DNA glycosylase, preventing removal of uracil residues from PBS2 DNA by the host uracil-excision repair system. From Bacillus phage PBS2 (Bacteriophage PBS2).
   5902..6126    +  polyA_signal   bGH poly(A) signal: bovine growth hormone polyadenylation signal
   6130..6151    +  promoter       SV40 promoter (fragment): SV40 enhancer and early promoter
   6172..6600    +  rep_origin     f1 ori (sequence partly withheld): f1 bacteriophage origin of replication; arrow indicates direction of (+) strand synthesis
   6614..6943    +  promoter       SV40 promoter: SV40 enhancer and early promoter
   7010..7801    +  CDS            neo: KKA2_KLEPN - Also known as kan, nptII. Experimental evidence at protein level: Swiss-Prot protein existence level 1. Resistance to kanamycin, neomycin, paromomycin, ribostamycin, butirosin and gentamicin B. From Klebsiella pneumoniae.
   7825..7983    +  CDS            ble (fragment): BLE_KLEPN - Experimental evidence at protein level: Swiss-Prot protein existence level 1. Binding protein with a strong affinity to the bleomycin family of antibiotics. Binds to CL990; an antimitotic-antibiotic compound. From Klebsiella pneumoniae.
   7978..8099    +  polyA_signal   SV40 poly(A) signal: SV40 polyadenylation signal
   8172..8188    -  protein_bind   lac operator: The lac repressor binds to the lac operator to inhibit transcription in E. coli. This inhibition can be relieved by adding lactose or isopropyl-β-D-thiogalactopyranoside (IPTG). lac repressor encoded by lacI
   8196..8226    -  promoter       lac promoter: promoter for the E. coli lac operon
   8241..8262    -  protein_bind   CAP binding site: CAP binding activates transcription in the presence of cAMP. E. coli catabolite activator protein
   8275..8367    -  CDS            lacI (fragment): lac repressor; lacI; The lac repressor binds to the lac operator to inhibit transcription in E. coli. This inhibition can be relieved by adding lactose or isopropyl-β-D-thiogalactopyranoside (IPTG).
   8550..9138    -  rep_origin     ori: high-copy-number ColE1/pMB1/pBR322/pUC origin of replication
   9309..10169   -  CDS            AmpR: β-lactamase; bla; confers resistance to ampicillin, carbenicillin, and related antibiotics
  10170..10274   -  promoter       AmpR promoter: bla
  10333..10385   -  misc_feature   bom (fragment): basis of mobility region from pBR322
