[The description below was written by a language model from this plasmid's Addgene catalogue record and pLannotate feature annotations shown in this document.]
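Description:
pcDNA3.1(-)-HF2-BE3 is a mammalian expression plasmid of about 10.5 kb, built on the pcDNA3.1(-) backbone, that drives transient or stable expression of a high-fidelity cytosine base editor. It is maintained in E. coli at high copy through a ColE1/pUC-type origin with ampicillin selection from the β-lactamase gene. It also carries an f1 origin for single-stranded DNA production. For selection in mammalian cells, an SV40 early promoter drives a neomycin phosphotransferase cassette ending in an SV40 polyadenylation signal, which allows G418 selection.

The payload is a synthetic, mammalian codon-optimized fusion of roughly 5.1 kb, placed downstream of the CMV immediate-early enhancer and promoter and terminated by the bovine growth hormone polyadenylation signal. From N- to C-terminus, the reading frame encodes rat APOBEC1 cytidine deaminase, a short XTEN linker, the Cas9 moiety, the uracil glycosylase inhibitor UGI from phage PBS2 and a nuclear localization signal. The automated annotation mislabels the XTEN linker as an adenine base editor fragment. The Cas9 moiety is recorded as a nickase form of SpCas9-HF2, which carries the specificity-enhancing substitutions N497A, R661A, Q695A, Q926A and D1135E. When a separately supplied guide RNA directs the fusion to a target, the deaminase converts cytosine to uracil in the displaced strand. UGI blocks uracil excision, so the outcome favours C-to-T conversion without a double-strand break, and the HF2 mutations are intended to reduce off-target binding.

A T7 promoter between the CMV promoter and the coding sequence would allow in vitro transcription of editor mRNA, which fits the associated work on base editing in mouse zygotes. The plasmid encodes no guide RNA.
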