Addgene plasmid #120397: pcDNA3.1(-)-HF2-BE3
Purpose: Expresses HF2-BE3 in mammalian cells
Depositing lab: Junjiu Huang. Depositing organization: Sun Yat-Sen University. Publication: Effective gene editing by high-fidelity base editor 2 in mouse zygotes. Liang P, Sun H, Sun Y, Zhang X, Xie X, Zhang J, Zhang Z, Chen Y, Ding C, Xiong Y, Ma W, Liu D, Huang J, Songyang Z. Protein Cell. 2017 Aug;8(8):601-611. doi: 10.1007/s13238-017-0418-2. Epub 2017 Jun 5. PubMed 28585179.
Backbone
  Vector backbone: pcDNA3.1(-)
  Backbone size w/o insert (bp): 5397
  Total vector size (bp): 10530
  Vector type: Mammalian Expression
  Selectable markers: Neomycin (select with G418)
Growth in bacteria
  Bacterial resistance: Ampicillin, 100 μg/mL
  Growth temperature: 37°C
  Growth strain: DH5alpha
  Copy number: High Copy
Gene/Insert
  Gene/Insert name: HF2-BE3 (alt name: rAPOBEC1-XTEN-HF2-nCas9-GGS-UGI-GGS-NLS)
  Species: Synthetic
  Insert size (bp): 5133
  Mutation: Mammalian codon-optimized Cas9-HF
  Promoter: CMV
  Cloning method: Restriction Enzyme; 5′ cloning site Unknown (unknown if destroyed); 3′ cloning site Unknown (unknown if destroyed)
  Sequencing primers: 5′ CCTTGCTGTCCTGCCCCACCCCACC; 3′ CCTTGCTGTCCTGCCCCACCCCACC
Terms and licenses: Academic/Nonprofit Terms; Industry Terms: Not Available to Industry
How to cite: pcDNA3.1(-)-HF2-BE3 was a gift from Junjiu Huang (Addgene plasmid # 120397 ; http://n2t.net/addgene:120397 ; RRID:Addgene_120397)
